>Addgene plasmid #57757 | Phamret-H2B-6 | addgene full sequence | sequence record 335177 | Addgene NGS Result
CGTTACATAACTTACGGTAAATGGCCCGCCTGGCTGACCGCCCAACGACCCCCGCCCATTGACGTCAATA
ATGACGTATGTTCCCATAGTAACGCCAATAGGGACTTTCCATTGACGTCAATGGGTGGAGTATTTACGGT
AAACTGCCCACTTGGCAGTACATCAAGTGTATCATATGCCAAGTACGCCCCCTATTGACGTCAATGACGG
TAAATGGCCCGCCTGGCATTATGCCCAGTACATGACCTTATGGGACTTTCCTACTTGGCAGTACATCTAC
GTATTAGTCATCGCTATTACCATGGTGATGCGGTTTTGGCAGTACATCAATGGGCGTGGATAGCGGTTTG
ACTCACGGGGATTTCCAAGTCTCCACCCCATTGACGTCAATGGGAGTTTGTTTTGGCACCAAAATCAACG
GGACTTTCCAAAATGTCGTAACAACTCCGCCCCATTGACGCAAATGGGCGGTAGGCGTGTACGGTGGGAG
GTCTATATAAGCAGAGCTGGTTTAGTGAACCGTCAGATCCGCTAGCGCTACCGGACTCAGATCTCGAGCT
CAAGCTTCGAATTCTGCAGTCGACGGTACCGCCACCATGCCAGAGCCAGCGAAGTCTGCTCCCGCCCCGA
AAAAGGGCTCCAAGAAGGCGGTGACTAAGGCGCAGAAGAAAGGCGGCAAGAAGCGCAAGCGCAGCCGCAA
GGAGAGCTATTCCATCTATGTGTACAAGGTTCTGAAGCAGGTCCACCCTGACACCGGCATTTCGTCCAAG
GCCATGGGCATCATGAATTCGTTTGTGAACGACATTTTCGAGCGCATCGCAGGTGAGGCTTCCCGCCTGG
CGCATTACAACAAGCGCTCGACCATCACCTCCAGGGAGATCCAGACGGCCGTGCGCCTGCTGCTGCCTGG
GGAGTTGGCCAAGCACGCCGTGTCCGAGGGTACTAAGGCCATCACCAAGTACACCAGCGCTAAGGATCCA
CCGGTCGCCACCATGGTGAGCAAGGGCGAGGAGCTGTTCACCGGGGTGGTGCCCATCCTGGTCGAGCTGG
ACGGCGACGTAAACGGCCACAGGTTCAGCGTGTCCGGCGAGGGCGAGGGCGATGCCACCTACGGCAAGCT
GACCCTGAAGTTCATCTGCACCACCGGCAAGCTGCCCGTGCCCTGGCCCACCCTCGTGACCACCCTGACC
TGGGGCGTGCAGTGCTTCGCCCGCTACCCCGACCACATGAAGCAGCACGACTTCTTCAAGTCCGCCATGC
CCGAAGGCTACGTCCAGGAGCGTACCATCTTCTTCAAGGACGACGGCAACTACAAGACCCGCGCCGAGGT
GAAGTTCGAGGGCGACACCCTGGTGAACCGCATCGAGCTGAAGGGCATCGACTTCAAGGAGGACGGCAAC
ATCCTGGGGCACAAGCTGGAGTACAACTACATCAGCCACAACGTCTATATCACCGCCGACAAGCAGAAGA
ACGGCATCAAGGCCCACTTCAAGATCCGCCACAACATCGAGGACGGCGGCGTGCAGCTCGCCGACCACTA
CCAGCAGAACACCCCCATCGGCGACGGCCCCGTGCTGCTGCCCGACAACCACTACCTGAGCACCCAGTCC
AAGCTGAGCAAAGACCCCAACGAGAAGCGCGATCACATGGTCCTGCTGGAGTTCGTGACCGCCGCCGGTA
CCAAGGGCGAGGAGCTGTTCACCGGGGTGGTGCCCATCCTGGTCGAGCTGGACGGCGACGTAAACGGCCA
CAAGTTCAGCGTGTCCGGCGAGGGCGAGGGCGATGCCACCTACGGCAAGCTGACCCTGAAGTTCATCTGC
ACCACCGGCAAGCTGCCCGTGCCCTGGCCCACCCTCGTGACCACCTTCAGCTACGGCGTGCAGTGCTTCA
GCCGCTACCCCGACCACATGAAGCAGCACGACTTCTTCAAGTCCGCCATGCCCGAAGGCTACGTCCAGGA
GCGCACCATCTTCTTCAAGGACGACGGCAACTACAAGACCCGCGCCGAGGTGAAGTTCGAGGGCGACACC
CTGGTGAACCGCATCGAGCTGAAGGGCATCGACTTCAAGGAGGACGGCAACATCCTGGGGCACAAGCTGG
AGTACAACTACAACAGCCACAACGTCTATATCATGGCCGACAAGCAGAAGAACGGCATCAAGGCCAACTT
CAAGATCCGCCACAACATCGAGGACGGCAGCGTGCAGCTCGCCGACCACTACCAGCAGAACACCCCCATC
GGCGACGGCCCCGTGCTGCTGCCCGACAACCACTACCTGAGCCACCAGTCCGCCCTGAGCAAAGACCCCA
ACGAGAAGCGCGATCACATGGTCCTGCTGGAGTTCGTGACCGCCGCCGGGATCACTCTCGGCATGGACGA
GCTGTACAAGTAAGCGGCCGCGACTCTAGATCATAATCAGCCATACCACATTTGTAGAGGTTTTACTTGC
TTTAAAAAACCTCCCACACCTCCCCCTGAACCTGAAACATAAAATGAATGCAATTGTTGTTGTTAACTTG
TTTATTGCAGCTTATAATGGTTACAAATAAAGCAATAGCATCACAAATTTCACAAATAAAGCATTTTTTT
CACTGCATTCTAGTTGTGGTTTGTCCAAACTCATCAATGTATCTTAAGGCGTAAATTGTAAGCGTTAATA
TTTTGTTAAAATTCGCGTTAAATTTTTGTTAAATCAGCTCATTTTTTAACCAATAGGCCGAAATCGGCAA
AATCCCTTATAAATCAAAAGAATAGACCGAGATAGGGT
[37 nt withheld, positions 2769-2805]
AAAGAACGTGGACTCCAACGTCAAAGG
[49 nt withheld, positions 2833-2881]
T
[91 nt withheld, positions 2883-2973]
G
[124 nt withheld, positions 2975-3098]
CAGGTGGCACTTTTCGGGGAAATGTGCGCGGAACCCCTATTTGTTTATTTTTCTAAATACATTCAAATAT
GTATCCGCTCATGAGACAATAACCCTGATAAATGCTTCAATAATATTGAAAAAGGAAGAGTCCTGAGGCG
GAAAGAACCAGCTGTGGAATGTGTGTCAGTTAGGGTGTGGAAAGTCCCCAGGCTCCCCAGCAGGCAGAAG
TATGCAAAGCATGCATCTCAATTAGTCAGCAACCAGGTGTGGAAAGTCCCCAGGCTCCCCAGCAGGCAGA
AGTATGCAAAGCATGCATCTCAATTAGTCAGCAACCATAGTCCCGCCCCTAACTCCGCCCATCCCGCCCC
TAACTCCGCCCAGTTCCGCCCATTCTCCGCCCCATGGCTGACTAATTTTTTTTATTTATGCAGAGGCCGA
GGCCGCCTCGGCCTCTGAGCTATTCCAGAAGTAGTGAGGAGGCTTTTTTGGAGGCCTAGGCTTTTGCAAA
GATCGATCAAGAGACAGGATGAGGATCGTTTCGCATGATTGAACAAGATGGATTGCACGCAGGTTCTCCG
GCCGCTTGGGTGGAGAGGCTATTCGGCTATGACTGGGCACAACAGACAATCGGCTGCTCTGATGCCGCCG
TGTTCCGGCTGTCAGCGCAGGGGCGCCCGGTTCTTTTTGTCAAGACCGACCTGTCCGGTGCCCTGAATGA
ACTGCAAGACGAGGCAGCGCGGCTATCGTGGCTGGCCACGACGGGCGTTCCTTGCGCAGCTGTGCTCGAC
GTTGTCACTGAAGCGGGAAGGGACTGGCTGCTATTGGGCGAAGTGCCGGGGCAGGATCTCCTGTCATCTC
ACCTTGCTCCTGCCGAGAAAGTATCCATCATGGCTGATGCAATGCGGCGGCTGCATACGCTTGATCCGGC
TACCTGCCCATTCGACCACCAAGCGAAACATCGCATCGAGCGAGCACGTACTCGGATGGAAGCCGGTCTT
GTCGATCAGGATGATCTGGACGAAGAGCATCAGGGGCTCGCGCCAGCCGAACTGTTCGCCAGGCTCAAGG
CGAGCATGCCCGACGGCGAGGATCTCGTCGTGACCCATGGCGATGCCTGCTTGCCGAATATCATGGTGGA
AAATGGCCGCTTTTCTGGATTCATCGACTGTGGCCGGCTGGGTGTGGCGGACCGCTATCAGGACATAGCG
TTGGCTACCCGTGATATTGCTGAAGAGCTTGGCGGCGAATGGGCTGACCGCTTCCTCGTGCTTTACGGTA
TCGCCGCTCCCGATTCGCAGCGCATCGCCTTCTATCGCCTTCTTGACGAGTTCTTCTGAGCGGGACTCTG
GGGTTCGAAATGACCGACCAAGCGACGCCCAACCTGCCATCACGAGATTTCGATTCCACCGCCGCCTTCT
ATGAAAGGTTGGGCTTCGGAATCGTTTTCCGGGACGCCGGCTGGATGATCCTCCAGCGCGGGGATCTCAT
GCTGGAGTTCTTCGCCCACCCTAGGGGGAGGCTAACTGAAACACGGAAGGAGACAATACCGGAAGGAACC
CGCGCTATGACGGCAATAAAAAGACAGAATAAAACGCACGGTGTTGGGTCGTTTGTTCATAAACGCGGGG
TTCGGTCCCAGGGCTGGCACTCTGTCGATACCCCACCGAGACCCCATTGGGGCCAATACGCCCGCGTTTC
TTCCTTTTCCCCACCCCACCCCCCAAGTTCGGGTGAAGGCCCAGGGCTCGCAGCCAACGTCGGGGCGGCA
GGCCCTGCCATAGCCTCAGGTTACTCATATATACTTTAGATTGATTTAAAACTTCATTTTTAATTTAAAA
GGATCTAGGTGAAGATCCTTTTTGATAATCTCATGACCAAAATCCCTTAACGTGAGTTTTCGTTCCACTG
AGCGTCAGACCCCGTAGAAAAGATCAAAGGATCTTCTTGAGATCCTTTTTTTCTGCGCGTAATCTGCTGC
TTGCAAACAAAAAAACCACCGCTACCAGCGGTGGTTTGTTTGCCGGATCAAGAGCTACCAACTCTTTTTC
CGAAGGTAACTGGCTTCAGCAGAGCGCAGATACCAAATACTGTTCTTCTAGTGTAGCCGTAGTTAGGCCA
CCACTTCAAGAACTCTGTAGCACCGCCTACATACCTCGCTCTGCTAATCCTGTTACCAGTGGCTGCTGCC
AGTGGCGATAAGTCGTGTCTTACCGGGTTGGACTCAAGACGATAGTTACCGGATAAGGCGCAGCGGTCGG
GCTGAACGGGGGGTTCGTGCACACAGCCCAGCTTGGAGCGAACGACCTACACCGAACTGAGATACCTACA
GCGTGAGCTATGAGAAAGCGCCACGCTTCCCGAAGGGAGAAAGGCGGACAGGTATCCGGTAAGCGGCAGG
GTCGGAACAGGAGAGCGCACGAGGGAGCTTCCAGGGGGAAACGCCTGGTATCTTTATAGTCCTGTCGGGT
TTCGCCACCTCTGACTTGAGCGTCGATTTTTGTGATGCTCGTCAGGGGGGCGGAGCCTATGGAAAAACGC
CAGCAACGCGGCCTTTTTACGGTTCCTGGCCTTTTGCTGGCCTTTTGCTCACATGTTCTTTCCTGCGTTA
TCCCCTGATTCTGTGGATAACCGTATTACCGCCATGCATTAGTTATTAATAGTAATCAATTACGGGGTCA
TTAGTTCATAGCCCATATATGGAGTTCCG
Features (pLannotate 1.2.2; 17 found; start..end, strand, type, name):
      1..304     +  enhancer       CMV enhancer: human cytomegalovirus immediate early enhancer
    305..508     +  promoter       CMV promoter: human cytomegalovirus (CMV) immediate early promoter
    531..592     +  misc_feature   MCS (fragment): multiple cloning site
    597..974     +  CDS            H2B: human histone H2B; HIST1H2BJ
    993..1700    +  CDS            SCFP2: SCFP2 is a basic (constitutively fluorescent) cyan fluorescent protein published in 2006, derived from Aequorea victoria. It has very low acid sensitivity.
   1680..2390    +  CDS            PA-GFP: PA-GFP is a photoactivatable green fluorescent protein published in 2002, derived from Aequorea victoria.
   2409..2492    +  CDS            large T antigen (fragment): large T antigen from SV40 (simian virus 40)
   2515..2636    +  polyA_signal   SV40 poly(A) signal: SV40 polyadenylation signal
   2670..3098    -  rep_origin     f1 ori (sequence partly withheld): f1 bacteriophage origin of replication; arrow indicates direction of (+) strand synthesis
   3125..3229    +  promoter       AmpR promoter: bla
   3231..3588    +  promoter       SV40 promoter: SV40 enhancer and early promoter
   3623..4417    +  CDS            NeoR/KanR: aminoglycoside phosphotransferase from Tn5; aph(3')-II (or nptII); confers resistance to neomycin, kanamycin, and G418 (Geneticin®)
   4438..4590    +  CDS            ble (fragment): BLE_KLEPN - Experimental evidence at protein level: Swiss-Prot protein existence level 1. Binding protein with a strong affinity to the bleomycin family of antibiotics. Binds to CL990; an antimitotic-antibiotic compound. From Klebsiella pneumoniae.
   4649..4696    +  polyA_signal   HSV TK poly(A) signal: herpes simplex virus thymidine kinase polyadenylation signal (Cole and Stacy, 1985)
   4787..4803    -  polyA_signal   bGH poly(A) signal (fragment): bovine growth hormone polyadenylation signal
   5025..5613    +  rep_origin     ori: high-copy-number ColE1/pMB1/pBR322/pUC origin of replication
   5728..5787    +  enhancer       CMV enhancer (fragment): human cytomegalovirus immediate early enhancer
