[The description below was written by a language model from this plasmid's Addgene catalogue record and pLannotate feature annotations shown in this document.]
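Description:
Phamret-H2B-6 is a mammalian expression plasmid that encodes human histone H2B (HIST1H2BJ/H2BC11) fused to the fluorescent reporter Phamret, so that the reporter is targeted to chromatin and the nucleus. The sequenced record is 5,787 nt. Expression is driven by the human cytomegalovirus immediate early enhancer and promoter and is terminated by an SV40 polyadenylation signal. In the feature table, the H2B coding sequence lies directly after a remnant of the multiple cloning site and comes first in the fusion. It is followed by two Aequorea-derived fluorescent protein units in tandem, one annotated as the cyan protein SCFP2 and the other as photoactivatable PA-GFP. These two units together make up the Phamret tag, placing it at the C-terminus of the histone. According to the catalogue entry, the H2B insert carries D26G and V119I substitutions. A short match to SV40 large T antigen is also annotated between the fusion and the poly(A) signal.

The backbone allows selection in both bacteria and mammalian cells through a single Tn5 aminoglycoside phosphotransferase gene (NeoR/KanR). A bacterial bla-type promoter provides kanamycin resistance in E. coli, while the SV40 enhancer/early promoter provides G418 resistance in mammalian cells, with an HSV TK polyadenylation signal downstream. A high-copy ColE1/pUC-type origin supports propagation in bacteria, and an f1 phage origin is also present. The small ble and bGH poly(A) annotations are only fragment-level matches.

The record lists excitation at 458/475 nm and emission at 458/517 nm. It gives the purpose only as histone/nucleus localization, which fits use as a live-cell imaging marker in which photoactivating the PA-GFP unit shifts the signal from cyan towards green, highlighting selected nuclei or chromatin regions.
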