Addgene plasmid #57757: Phamret-H2B-6
Purpose: Localization: Histones/Nucleus, Excitation: 458 / 475, Emission: 458 / 517
Depositing lab: Michael Davidson. Depositing organization: Florida State University, Tallahassee.
Backbone
  Vector backbone: Phamret
  Backbone size w/o insert (bp): 4750
  Vector type: Mammalian Expression
  Selectable markers: Neomycin (select with G418)
Growth in bacteria
  Bacterial resistance: Kanamycin, 50 μg/mL
  Growth temperature: 37°C
  Growth strain: DH5alpha
  Copy number: High Copy
Gene/Insert
  Gene/Insert name: H2B (alt names: Human Histone H2B; NM_021058.3)
  Species: H. sapiens (human)
  Mutation: D26G and V119I in H2B
  Entrez Gene: H2BC11 (a.k.a. H2B/r, H2BFR, H2BJ, HIST1H2BJ)
  Promoter: CMV
  Tag / fusion protein: Phamret
  Cloning method: Unknown
  Sequencing primers: 5′ CMV-F; 3′ SV40pA-R
Terms and licenses: Academic/Nonprofit Terms; Industry Terms
Depositor comments: . Excitation = 458 / 475; Emission = 458 / 517
How to cite: Phamret-H2B-6 was a gift from Michael Davidson (Addgene plasmid # 57757 ; http://n2t.net/addgene:57757 ; RRID:Addgene_57757)
